Addgene plasmid #203479: pGWB511-TP-UnaG-FLAG
Purpose: For Agrobacterium transformation. A plastid transit peptide fused UnaG-FLAG under the control of the cauliflower mosaic virus (CaMV) 35S promoter.
Depositing lab: Yutaka Kodama. Depositing organization: Utsunomiya University. Publication: Bilirubin is produced nonenzymatically in plants to maintain chloroplast redox status. Ishikawa K, Xie X, Osaki Y, Miyawaki A, Numata K, Kodama Y. Sci Adv. 2023 Jun 9;9(23):eadh4787. doi: 10.1126/sciadv.adh4787. Epub 2023 Jun 7. PubMed 37285441.
Backbone
  Vector backbone: pGWB511
  Total vector size (bp): 11083
  Vector type: Bacterial Expression, Plant Expression
  Selectable markers: Hygromycin
Growth in bacteria
  Bacterial resistance: Spectinomycin, 50 μg/mL
  Growth temperature: 37°C
  Growth strain: DH5alpha
  Copy number: Unknown
Gene/Insert
  Gene/Insert name: Plastid transit peptide fused UnaG-FLAG
  Insert size (bp): 687
Terms and licenses: Academic/Nonprofit Terms; Industry Terms: Not Available to Industry
How to cite: pGWB511-TP-UnaG-FLAG was a gift from Yutaka Kodama (Addgene plasmid # 203479 ; http://n2t.net/addgene:203479 ; RRID:Addgene_203479)
