[The description below was written by a language model from this plasmid's Addgene catalogue record and pLannotate feature annotations shown in this document.]
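Description:
pGWB511-TP-UnaG-FLAG is a binary T-DNA vector built on the Gateway-compatible pGWB511 backbone, about 11.1 kb in size, intended for Agrobacterium-mediated plant transformation. It replicates in E. coli through a ColE1/pBR322-type origin (with the bom mobilisation region and a remnant of rop) and in Agrobacterium through the pVS1 oriV together with the RepA replication and StaA stability proteins. Bacterial selection relies on an aadA spectinomycin/streptomycin resistance gene located outside the T-DNA.

Between the nopaline-type right and left border repeats lie two plant cassettes. The expression cassette uses the constitutive CaMV 35S promoter and a NOS terminator. The 687 bp insert sits between attB1 and attB2 sites, indicating that it was introduced by Gateway recombination. The insert begins with an N-terminal fragment of the Arabidopsis RuBisCO small subunit RBCS-1A, which serves as the plastid transit peptide. This is fused to UnaG, a green fluorescent protein from Japanese eel that fluoresces only when bound to its cofactor bilirubin. A FLAG-type epitope follows UnaG within the insert, and a second FLAG-like fragment annotated just downstream of attB2 probably corresponds to the backbone's own C-terminal tag sequence. The second cassette, in the opposite orientation, expresses a hygromycin phosphotransferase gene from the NOS promoter with a NOS terminator, allowing selection of transformed plant tissue on hygromycin. Leftover lacZα, lac promoter and transposase fragments are backbone remnants.

Because UnaG signal depends on bilirubin, the construct works as a chloroplast-targeted bilirubin sensor. This fits the associated study of bilirubin production and chloroplast redox status in plants, and the FLAG tag allows immunodetection of the protein.
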