Features (pLannotate 1.2.2; 29 found; start..end, strand, type, name):
     54..78      -  misc_feature   RB T-DNA repeat: right border repeat from nopaline C58 T-DNA
    144..298     -  CDS            lacZα (fragment): LacZα fragment of β-galactosidase; lacZ fragment
    301..321     -  misc_feature   MCS (fragment): pUC18/19 multiple cloning site
    812..1153    +  promoter       CaMV 35S promoter: strong constitutive promoter from cauliflower mosaic virus
   1179..1203    +  protein_bind   attB1: mutant version of attB; recombination site for the Gateway® BP reaction BP Clonase™
   1227..1463    +  CDS            RBCS-1A (fragment): RBS1A_ARATH - Also known as ATS1A. Experimental evidence at protein level: Swiss-Prot protein existence level 1. RuBisCO catalyzes two reactions: the carboxylation of D- ribulose 1,5-bisphosphate, the primary event in carbon dioxide fixation, as well as the oxidative fragmentation of the pentose substrate. Both reactions occur simultaneously and in competition at the same active site. Although the small subunit is not catalytic it is essential for maximal activity. From Arabidopsis thaliana (Mouse-ear cress).
   1482..1898    +  CDS            UnaG: UnaG is a basic (constitutively fluorescent) green fluorescent protein published in 2013, derived from Anguilla japonica. It has low acid sensitivity. It requires the cofactor bilirubin for fluorescence.
   1899..1922    +  CDS            3xFLAG (fragment): three tandem FLAG® epitope tags, followed by an enterokinase cleavage site
   1933..1957    -  protein_bind   attB2: mutant version of attB; recombination site for the Gateway® BP reaction BP Clonase™
   1967..1991    +  CDS            3xFLAG (fragment): three tandem FLAG® epitope tags, followed by an enterokinase cleavage site
   2013..2265    +  terminator     NOS terminator: nopaline synthase terminator and poly(A) signal
   2320..2342    -  protein_bind   lac operator (fragment): The lac repressor binds to the lac operator to inhibit transcription in E. coli. This inhibition can be relieved by adding lactose or isopropyl-β-D-thiogalactopyranoside (IPTG). lac repressor encoded by lacI
   2346..2376    -  promoter       lac promoter: promoter for the E. coli lac operon
   2391..2412    -  protein_bind   CAP binding site: CAP binding activates transcription in the presence of cAMP. E. coli catabolite activator protein
   2448..2700    -  terminator     NOS terminator: nopaline synthase terminator and poly(A) signal
   2851..3876    -  CDS            HygR: aminoglycoside phosphotransferase from E. coli; aph(4)-Ia; confers resistance to hygromycin
   3928..4107    -  promoter       NOS promoter: nopaline synthase promoter
   4187..4516    -  CDS            tnpA (fragment): TN5P_ECOLX - Also known as tnp. Experimental evidence at protein level: Swiss-Prot protein existence level 1. Mediates transposition of transposon Tn5 by a 'cut and paste' mechanism. First, the monomeric transposase binds the 19 bp inverted DNA repeats flanking the transposon. Then, dimerization of the DNA- bound transposase creates a synaptic DNA complex. After nicking of the first DNA strand, excision of the transposon proceeds through a series of intermediates. The transposase then mediates the insertion of the transposon at a new site by strand transfer. The activity of the wild- type tran
   4613..4637    -  misc_feature   LB T-DNA repeat: left border repeat from nopaline C58 T-DNA
   4896..4919    +  promoter       Pc promoter (fragment): intI1 (promoter lies within the coding sequence); class 1 integron promoter
   5095..5151    +  CDS            GmR (fragment): gentamycin acetyltransferase; aacC1; confers resistance to gentamycin
   5162..5949    +  CDS            SmR (fragment): aminoglycoside adenylyltransferase (Murphy, 1985); aadA; confers resistance to spectinomycin and streptomycin
   6195..6783    +  rep_origin     ori: high-copy-number ColE1/pMB1/pBR322/pUC origin of replication
   6969..7109    -  misc_feature   bom: basis of mobility region from pBR322
   7211..7250    -  CDS            rop (fragment): Rop protein, which maintains plasmids at low copy number; rop
   7453..7647    -  rep_origin     pVS1 oriV: origin of replication for the Pseudomonas plasmid pVS1 (Heeb et al., 2000)
   7713..8786    -  CDS            pVS1 RepA: replication protein from the Pseudomonas plasmid pVS1 (Heeb et al., 2000)
   9215..9844    -  CDS            pVS1 StaA: stability protein from the Pseudomonas plasmid pVS1 (Heeb et al., 2000)
  10404..10805   -  CDS            Y4CG_SINFN (fragment): Protein inferred from homology: Swiss-Prot protein existence level 3. From Sinorhizobium fredii (strain NBRC 101917 / NGR234).
>Addgene plasmid #203479 | pGWB511-TP-UnaG-FLAG | addgene full sequence | sequence record 404965 | Addgene NGS Result
TTTCACGCCCTTTTAAATATCCGATTATTCTAATAAACGCTCTTTTCTCTTAGGTTTACCCGCCAATATA
TCCTGTCAAACACTGATAGTTTAAACTGAAGGCGGGAAACGACAATCTGATCCAAGCTCAAGCTGCTCTA
GCATTCGCCATTCAGGCTGCGCAACTGTTGGGAAGGGCGATCGGTGCGGGCCTCTTCGCTATTACGCCAG
CTGGCGAAAGGGGGATGTGCTGCAAGGCGATTAAGTTGGGTAACGCCAGGGTTTTCCCAGTCACGACGTT
GTAAAACGACGGCCAGTGCCAAGCTTGCATGCCTGCAGGTCCCCAGATTAGCCTTTTCAATTTCAGAAAG
AATGCTAACCCACAGATGGTTAGAGAGGCTTACGCAGCAGGTCTCATCAAGACGATCTACCCGAGCAATA
ATCTCCAGGAAATCAAATACCTTCCCAAGAAGGTTAAAGATGCAGTCAAAAGATTCAGGACTAACTGCAT
CAAGAACACAGAGAAAGATATATTTCTCAAGATCAGAAGTACTATTCCAGTATGGACGATTCAAGGCTTG
CTTCACAAACCAAGGCAAGTAATAGAGATTGGAGTCTCTAAAAAGGTAGTTCCCACTGAATCAAAGGCCA
TGGAGTCAAAGATTCAAATAGAGGACCTAACAGAACTCGCCGTAAAGACTGGCGAACAGTTCATACAGAG
TCTCTTACGACTCAATGACAAGAAGAAAATCTTCGTCAACATGGTGGAGCACGACACACTTGTCTACTCC
AAAAATATCAAAGATACAGTCTCAGAAGACCAAAGGGCAATTGAGACTTTTCAACAAAGGGTAATATCCG
GAAACCTCCTCGGATTCCATTGCCCAGCTATCTGTCACTTTATTGTGAAGATAGTGGAAAAGGAAGGTGG
CTCCTACAAATGCCATCATTGCGATAAAGGAAAGGCCATCGTTGAAGATGCCTCTGCCGACAGTGGTCCC
AAAGATGGACCCCCACCCACGAGGAGCATCGTGGAAAAAGAAGACGTTCCAACCACGTCTTCAAAGCAAG
TGGATTGATGTGATATCTCCACTGACGTAAGGGATGACGCACAATCCCACTATCCTTCGCAAGACCCTTC
CTCTATATAAGGAAGTTCATTTCATTTGGAGAGAACACGGGGGACTCTAGAGTTATCAACAAGTTTGTAC
AAAAAAGCAGGCTTTAAAGGAACCAATTCAGTCGACATGGCTTCCTCTATGCTCTCTTCCGCTACTATGG
TTGCCTCTCCGGCTCAGGCCACTATGGTCGCTCCTTTCAACGGACTTAAGTCCTCCGCTGCCTTCCCAGC
CACCCGCAAGGCTAACAACGACATTACTTCCATCACAAGCAACGGCGGAAGAGTTAACTGCATGCAGGTG
TGGCCTCCGATTGGAAAGAAGAAGTTTGAGACTCTCTCTTACCTTCCTGACCTTACCGATTCCGGAGGCT
CAGGAGGCTCCATGGTCGAGAAATTTGTTGGCACCTGGAAGATCGCAGACAGCCATAATTTTGGTGAATA
CCTGAAAGCTATCGGAGCCCCAAAGGAATTAAGCGATGGTGGGGATGCCACGACGCCGACATTGTACATC
TCCCAGAAGGACGGAGACAAAATGACAGTGAAAATAGAGAATGGACCTCCTACGTTCCTTGACACTCAAG
TAAAGTTCAAATTAGGGGAGGAGTTCGACGAATTTCCTTCTGATCGAAGAAAAGGCGTAAAATCTGTCGT
GAACTTGGTGGGAGAGAAGCTGGTGTACGTACAAAAGTGGGACGGCAAGGAGACGACGTATGTCCGAGAG
ATAAAGGACGGTAAACTGGTCGTGACACTTACGATGGGAGACGTCGTGGCTGTGCGCAGCTACCGGAGGG
CGACGGAAGACTACAAGGATGACGATGACAAGGGATATCTAGACCCAGCTTTCTTGTACAAAGTGGTTGA
TAACAGCGACTACAAGGATGACGATGACAAGGCTTAGAGCTCGAATTTCCCCGATCGTTCAAACATTTGG
CAATAAAGTTTCTTAAGATTGAATCCTGTTGCCGGTCTTGCGATGATTATCATATAATTTCTGTTGAATT
ACGTTAAGCATGTAATAATTAACATGTAATGCATGACGTTATTTATGAGATGGGTTTTTATGATTAGAGT
CCCGCAATTATACATTTAATACGCGATAGAAAACAAAATATAGCGCGCAAACTAGGATAAATTATCGCGC
GCGGTGTCATCTATGTTACTAGATCRSSAATTGGTTCCGGAACCAATTCGTAATCATGTCATAGCTGTTT
CCTGTGTGAAATTGTTATCCGCTCACAATTCCACACAACATACGAGCCGGAAGCATAAAGTGTAAAGCCT
GGGGTGCCTAATGAGTGAGCTAACTCACATTAGGCTGAATTAGGCGCGCCTATTTCTATTAATTCCCGAT
CTAGTAACATAGATGACACCGCGCGCGATAATTTATCCTAGTTTGCGCGCTATATTTTGTTTTCTATCGC
GTATTAAATGTATAATTGCGGGACTCTAATCATAAAAACCCATCTCATAAATAACGTCATGCATTACATG
TTAATTATTACATGCTTAACGTAATTCAACAGAAATTATATGATAATCATCGCAAGACCGGCAACAGGAT
TCAATCTTAAGAAACTTTATTGCCAAATGTTTGAACGATCGGGGAAATTCGGGGGATCGATCCCGCGAAC
TGTGGACGAGAACTGTGCCACCAAGCGTAAGGCCGTTCTCTCGCATTTGCCTTGCTAGGCTCGCGCGAGT
TGCTGGCTGAGGCGTTCTCGAAATCAGCTCTTGTTCGGTCGGCATCTACTCTATTCCTTTGCCCTCGGAC
GAGTGCTGGGGCGTCGGTTTCCACTATCGGCGAGTACTTCTACACAGCCATCGGTCCAGACGGCCGCGCT
TCTGCGGGCGATTTGTGTACGCCCGACAGTCCCGGCTCCGGATCGGACGATTGCGTCGCATCGACCCTGC
GCCCAAGCTGCATCATCGAAATTGCCGTCAACCAAGCTCTGATAGAGTTGGTCAAGACCAATGCGGAGCA
TATACGCCCGGAGCCGCGGCGATCCTGCAAGCTCCGGATGCCTCCGCTCGAAGTAGCGCGTCTGCTGCTC
CATACAAGCCAACCACGGCCTCCAGAAGAAGATGTTGGCGACCTCGTATTGGGAATCCCCGAACATCGCC
TCGCTCCAGTCAATGACCGCTGTTATGCGGCCATTGTCCGTCAGGACATTGTTGGAGCCGAAATCCGCGT
GCACGAGGTGCCGGACTTCGGGGCAGTCCTCGGCCCAAAGCATCAGCTCATCGAGAGCCTGCGCGACGGA
CGCACTGACGGTGTCGTCCATCACAGTTTGCCAGTGATACACATGGGGATCAGCAATCGCGCATATGAAA
TCACGCCATGTAGTGTATTGACCGATTCCTTGCGGTCCGAATGGGCCGAACCCGCTCGTCTGGCTAAGAT
CGGCCGCAGCGATCGCATCCATGGCCTCCGCGACCGGCTGCAGAACAGCGGGCAGTTCGGTTTCAGGCAG
GTCTTGCAACGTGACACCCTGTGCACGGCGGGAGATGCAATAGGTCAGGCTCTCGCTGAATGCCCCAATG
TCAAGCACTTCCGGAATCGGGAGCGCGGCCGATGCAAAGTGCCGATAAACATAACGATCTTTGTAGAAAC
CATCGGCGCAGCTATTTACCCGCAGGACATATCCACGCCCTCCTACATCGAAGCTGAAAGCACGAGATTC
TTCGCCCTCCGAGAGCTGCATCAGGTCGGAGACGCTGTCGAACTTTTCGATCAGAAACTTCTCGACAGAC
GTCGCGGTGAGTTCAGGCTTTTTCATATCTTATTGCCCCCCGGGATCAGATCTGGATTGAGAGTGAATAT
GAGACTCTAATTGGATACCGAGGGGAATTTATGGAACGTCAGTGGAGCATTTTTGACAAGAAATATTTGC
TAGCTGATAGTGACCTTAGGCGACTTTTGAACGCGCAATAATGGTTTCTGACGTATGTGCTTAGCTCATT
AAACTCCAGAAACCCGCGGCTGAGTGGCTCCTTCAACGTTGCGGTTCTGTCAGTTCCAAACGTAAAACGG
CTTGTCCCGCGTCATCGGCGGGGGTCATAACGTGACTCCCTTAATTCTCCGCTCATGATCTTGATCCCCT
GCGCCATCAGATCCTTGGCGGCAAGAAAGCCATCCAGTTTACTTTGCAGGGCTTCCCAACCTTACCAGAG
GGCGCCCCAGCTGGCAATTCCGGTTCGCTTGCTGTCCATAAAACCGCCCAGTCTAGCTATCGCCATGTAA
GCCCACTGCAAGCTACCTGCTTTCTCTTTGCGCTTGCGTTTTCCCTTGTCCAGATAGCCCAGTAGCTGAC
ATTCATCCGGGGTCAGCACCGTTTCTGCGGACTGGCTTTCTACGTGTTCCGCTTCCTTTAGCAGCCCTTG
CGCCCTGAGTGCTTGCGGCAGCGTGAAGCTGATCCGTCGAGATTAATAGAAATAAATTCAGCCTAATTCG
GCGTTAATTCAGTACATTAAAAACGTCCGCAATGTGTTATTAAGTTGTCTAAGCGTCAATTTGTTTACAC
CACAATATATCCTGCCACCAGCCAGCCAACAGCTCCCCGACCGGCAGCTCGGCACAAAATCACCACTCGA
TACAGGCAGCCCATCAGTCCGGGACGGCGTCAGCGGGAGAGCCGTTGTAAGGCGGCAGACTTTGCTCATG
TTACCGATGCTATTCGGAAGAACGGCAACTAAGCTGCCGGGTTTGAAACACGGATGATCTCGCGGAGGGT
AGCATGTTGATTGTAACGATGACAGAGCGTTGCTGCCTGTGATCAATTCGGGCACGAACCCAGTGGACAT
AAGCCTGTTCGGTTCGTAAGCTGTAATGCAAGTAGCGTATGCGCTCACGCAACTGGTCCAGAACCTTGAC
CGAACGCAGCGGTGGTAACGGCGCAGTGGCGGTTTTCATGGCTTGTTATGACTGTTTTTTTGGGGTACAG
TCTATGCCTCGGGCATCCAAGCAGCAAGCGCGTTACGCCGTGGGTCGATGTTTGATGTTATGGAGCAGCA
ACGATGTTACGCAGCAGGGCAGTCGCCCTAAAACAAAGTTAAACATCATGGGGGAAGCGGTGATCGCCGA
AGTATCGACTCAACTATCAGAGGTAGTTGGCGTCATCGAGCGCCATCTCGAACCGACGTTGCTGGCCGTA
CATTTGTACGGCTCCGCAGTGGATGGCGGCCTGAAGCCACACAGTGATATTGATTTGCTGGTTACGGTGA
CCGTAAGGCTTGATGAAACAACGCGGCGAGCTTTGATCAACGACCTTTTGGAAACTTCGGCTTCCCCTGG
AGAGAGCGAGATTCTCCGCGCTGTAGAAGTCACCATTGTTGTGCACGACGACATCATTCCGTGGCGTTAT
CCAGCTAAGCGCGAACTGCAATTTGGAGAATGGCAGCGCAATGACATTCTTGCAGGTATCTTCGAGCCAG
CCACGATCGACATTGATCTGGCTATCTTGCTGACAAAAGCAAGAGAACATAGCGTTGCCTTGGTAGGTCC
AGCGGCGGAGGAACTCTTTGATCCGGTTCCTGAACAGGATCTATTTGAGGCGCTAAATGAAACCTTAACG
CTATGGAACTCGCCGCCCGACTGGGCTGGCGATGAGCGAAATGTAGTGCTTACGTTGTCCCGCATTTGGT
ACAGCGCAGTAACCGGCAAAATCGCGCCGAAGGATGTCGCTGCCGACTGGGCAATGGAGCGCCTGCCGGC
CCAGTATCAGCCCGTCATACTTGAAGCTAGACAGGCTTATCTTGGACAAGAAGAAGATCGCTTGGCCTCG
CGCGCAGATCAGTTGGAAGAATTTGTCCACTACGTGAAAGGCGAGATCACCAAGGTAGTCGGCAAATAAT
GTCTAGCTAGAAATTCGTTCAAGCCGACGCCGCTTCGCGGCGCGGCTTAACTCAAGCGTTAGATGCACTA
AGCACATAATTGCTCACAGCCAAACTATCAGGTCAAGTCTGCTTTTATTATTTTTAAGCGTGCATAATAA
GCCCTACACAAATTGGGAGATATATCATGCATGACCAAAATCCCTTAACGTGAGTTTTCGTTCCACTGAG
CGTCAGACCCCGTAGAAAAGATCAAAGGATCTTCTTGAGATCCTTTTTTTCTGCGCGTAATCTGCTGCTT
GCAAACAAAAAAACCACCGCTACCAGCGGTGGTTTGTTTGCCGGATCAAGAGCTACCAACTCTTTTTCCG
AAGGTAACTGGCTTCAGCAGAGCGCAGATACCAAATACTGTCCTTCTAGTGTAGCCGTAGTTAGGCCACC
ACTTCAAGAACTCTGTAGCACCGCCTACATACCTCGCTCTGCTAATCCTGTTACCAGTGGCTGCTGCCAG
TGGCGATAAGTCGTGTCTTACCGGGTTGGACTCAAGACGATAGTTACCGGATAAGGCGCAGCGGTCGGGC
TGAACGGGGGGTTCGTGCACACAGCCCAGCTTGGAGCGAACGACCTACACCGAACTGAGATACCTACAGC
GTGAGCTATGAGAAAGCGCCACGCTTCCCGAAGGGAGAAAGGCGGACAGGTATCCGGTAAGCGGCAGGGT
CGGAACAGGAGAGCGCACGAGGGAGCTTCCAGGGGGAAACGCCTGGTATCTTTATAGTCCTGTCGGGTTT
CGCCACCTCTGACTTGAGCGTCGATTTTTGTGATGCTCGTCAGGGGGGCGGAGCCTATGGAAAAACGCCA
GCAACGCGGCCTTTTTACGGTTCCTGGCCTTTTGCTGGCCTTTTGCTCACATGTTCTTTCCTGCGTTATC
CCCTGATTCTGTGGATAACCGTATTACCGCCTTTGAGTGAGCTGATACCGCTCGCCGCAGCCGAACGACC
GAGCGCAGCGAGTCAGTGAGCGAGGAAGCGGAAGAGCGCCTGATGCGGTATTTTCTCCTTACGCATCTGT
GCGGTATTTCACACCGCATATGGTGCACTCTCAGTACAATCTGCTCTGATGCCGCATAGTTAAGCCAGTA
TACACTCCGCTATCGCTACGTGACTGGGTCATGGCTGCGCCCCGACACCCGCCAACACCCGCTGACGCGC
CCTGACGGGCTTGTCTGCTCCCGGCATCCGCTTACAGACAAGCTGTGACCGTCTCCGGGAGCTGCATGTG
TCAGAGGTTTTCACCGTCATCACCGAAACGCGCGAGGCAGGGTGCCTTGATGTGGGCGCCGGCGGTCGAG
TGGCGACGGCGCGGCTTGTCCGCGCCCTGGTAGATTGCCTGGCCGTAGGCCAGCCATTTTTGAGCGGCCA
GCGGCCGCGATAGGCCGACGCGAAGCGGCGGGGCGTAGGGAGCGCAGCGACCGAAGGGTAGGCGCTTTTT
GCAGCTCTTCGGCTGTGCGCTGGCCAGACAGTTATGCACAGGCCAGGCGGGTTTTAAGAGTTTTAATAAG
TTTTAAAGAGTTTTAGGCGGAAAAATCGCCTTTTTTCTCTTTTATATCAGTCACTTACATGTGTGACCGG
TTCCCAATGTACGGCTTTGGGTTCCCAATGTACGGGTTCCGGTTCCCAATGTACGGCTTTGGGTTCCCAA
TGTACGTGCTATCCACAGGAAAGAGACCTTTTCGACCTTTTTCCCCTGCTAGGGCAATTTGCCCTAGCAT
CTGCTCCGTACATTAGGAACCGGCGGATGCTTCGCCCTCGATCAGGTTGCGGTAGCGCATGACTAGGATC
GGGCCAGCCTGCCCCGCCTCCTCCTTCAAATCGTACTCCGGCAGGTCATTTGACCCGATCAGCTTGCGCA
CGGTGAAACAGAACTTCTTGAACTCTCCGGCGCTGCCACTGCGTTCGTAGATCGTCTTGAACAACCATCT
GGCTTCTGCCTTGCCTGCGGCGCGGCGTGCCAGGCGGTAGAGAAAACGGCCGATGCCGGGATCGATCAAA
AAGTAATCGGGGTGAACCGTCAGCACGTCCGGGTTCTTGCCTTCTGTGATCTCGCGGTACATCCAATCAG
CTAGCTCGATCTCGATGTACTCCGGCCGCCCGGTTTCGCTCTTTACGATCTTGTAGCGGCTAATCAAGGC
TTCACCCTCGGATACCGTCACCAGGCGGCCGTTCTTGGCCTTCTTCGTACGCTGCATGGCAACGTGCGTG
GTGTTTAACCGAATGCAGGTTTCTACCAGGTCGTCTTTCTGCTTTCCGCCATCGGCTCGCCGGCAGAACT
TGAGTACGTCCGCAACGTGTGGACGGAACACGCGGCCGGGCTTGTCTCCCTTCCCTTCCCGGTATCGGTT
CATGGATTCGGTTAGATGGGAAACCGCCATCAGTACCAGGTCGTAATCCCACACACTGGCCATGCCGGCC
GGCCCTGCGGAAACCTCTACGTGCCCGTCTGGAAGCTCGTAGCGGATCACCTCGCCAGCTCGTCGGTCAC
GCTTCGACAGACGGAAAACGGCCACGTCCATGATGCTGCGACTATCGCGGGTGCCCACGTCATAGAGCAT
CGGAACGAAAAAATCTGGTTGCTCGTCGCCCTTGGGCGGCTTCCTAATCGACGGCGCACCGGCTGCCGGC
GGTTGCCGGGATTCTTTGCGGATTCGATCAGCGGCCGCTTGCCACGATTCACCGGGGCGTGCTTCTGCCT
CGATGCGTTGCCGCTGGGCGGCCTGCGCGGCCTTCAACTTCTCCACCAGGTCATCACCCAGCGCCGCGCC
GATTTGTACCGGGCCGGATGGTTTGCGACCGCTCACGCCGATTCCTCGGGCTTGGGGGTTCCAGTGCCAT
TGCAGGGCCGGCAGACAACCCAGCCGCTTACGCCTGGCCAACCGCCCGTTCCTCCACACATGGGGCATTC
CACGGCGTCGGTGCCTGGTTGTTCTTGATTTTCCATGCCGCCTCCTTTAGCCGCTAAAATTCATCTACTC
ATTTATTCATTTGCTCATTTACTCTGGTAGCTGCGCGATGTATTCAGATAGCAGCTCGGTAATGGTCTTG
CCTTGGCGTACCGCGTACATCTTCAGCTTGGTGTGATCCTCCGCCGGCAACTGAAAGTTGACCCGCTTCA
TGGCTGGCGTGTCTGCCAGGCTGGCCAACGTTGCAGCCTTGCTGCTGCGTGCGCTCGGACGGCCGGCACT
TAGCGTGTTTGTGCTTTTGCTCATTTTCTCTTTACCTCATTAACTCAAATGAGTTTTGATTTAATTTCAG
CGGCCAGCGCCTGGACCTCGCGGGCAGCGTCGCCCTCGGGTTCTGATTCAAGAACGGTTGTGCCGGCGGC
GGCAGTGCCTGGGTAGCTCACGCGCTGCGTGATACGGGACTCAAGAATGGGCAGCTCGTACCCGGCCAGC
GCCTCGGCAACCTCACCGCCGATGCGCGTGCCTTTGATCGCCCGCGACACGACAAAGGCCGCTTGTAGCC
TTCCATCCGTGACCTCAATGCGCTGCTTAACCAGCTCCACCAGGTCGGCGGTGGCCCATATGTCGTAAGG
GCTTGGCTGCACCGGAATCAGCACGAAGTCGGCTGCCTTGATCGCGGACACAGCCAAGTCCGCCGCCTGG
GGCGCTCCGTCGATCACTACGAAGTCGCGCCGGCCGATGGCCTTCACGTCGCGGTCAATCGTCGGGCGGT
CGATGCCGACAACGGTTAGCGGTTGATCTTCCCGCACGGCCGCCCAATCGCGGGCACTGCCCTGGGGATC
GGAATCGACTAACAGAACATCGGCCCCGGCGAGTTGCAGGGCGCGGGCTAGATGGGTTGCGATGGTCGTC
TTGCCTGACCCGCCTTTCTGGTTAAGTACAGCGATAACCTTCATGCGTTCCCCTTGCGTATTTGTTTATT
TACTCATCGCATCATATACGCAGCGACCGCATGACGCAAGCTGTTTTACTCAAATACACATCACCTTTTT
AGACGGCGGCGCTCGGTTTCTTCAGCGGCCAAGCTGGCCGGCCAGGCCGCCAGCTTGGCATCAGACAAAC
CGGCCAGGATTTCATGCAGCCGCACGGTTGAGACGTGCGCGGGCGGCTCGAACACGTACCCGGCCGCGAT
CATCTCCGCCTCGATCTCTTCGGTAATGAAAAACGGTTCGTCCTGGCCGTCCTGGTGCGGTTTCATGCTT
GTTCCTCTTGGCGTTCATTCTCGGCGGCCGCCAGGGCGTCGGCCTCGGTCAATGCGTCCTCACGGAAGGC
ACCGCGCCGCCTGGCCTCGGTGGGCGTCACTTCCTCGCTGCGCTCAAGTGCGCGGTACAGGGTCGAGCGA
TGCACGCCAAGCAGTGCAGCCGCCTCTTTCACGGTGCGGCCTTCCTGGTCGATCAGCTCGCGGGCGTGCG
CGATCTGTGCCGGGGTGAGGGTAGGGCGGGGGCCAAACTTCACGCCTCGGGCCTTGGCGGCCTCGCGCCC
GCTCCGGGTGCGGTCGATGATTAGGGAACGCTCGAACTCGGCAATGCCGGCGAACACGGTCAACACCATG
CGGCCGGCCGGCGTGGTGGTGTCGGCCCACGGCTCTGCCAGGCTACGCAGGCCCGCGCCGGCCTCCTGGA
TGCGCTCGGCAATGTCCAGTAGGTCGCGGGTGCTGCGGGCCAGGCGGTCTAGCCTGGTCACTGTCACAAC
GTCGCCAGGGCGTAGGTGGTCAAGCATCCTGGCCAGCTCCGGGCGGTCGCGCCTGGTGCCGGTGATCTTC
TCGGAAAACAGCTTGGTGCAGCCGGCCGCGTGCAGTTCGGCCCGTTGGTTGGTCAAGTCCTGGTCGTCGG
TGCTGACGCGGGCATAGCCCAGCAGGCCAGCGGCGGCGCTCTTGTTCATGGCGTAATGTCTCCGGTTCTA
GTCGCAAGTATTCTACTTTATGCGACTAAAACACGCGACAAGAAAACGCCAGGAAAAGGGCAGGGCGGCA
GCCTGTCGCGTAACTTAGGACTTGTGCGACATGTCGTTTTCAGAAGACGGCTGCACTGAACGTCAGAAGC
CGACTGCACTATAGCAGCGGAGGGGTTGGATCAAAGTACTTTGATCCCGAGGGGAACCCTGTGGTTGGCA
TGCACATACAAATGGACGAACGGATAAACCT
